Addgene plasmid #239923: LLP1001
Purpose: sgRNA compatible with TCTP-SynPro-09 and CaMV 35S-SynPro-03 as Level-0 part (Golden Gate cloning)
Depositing lab: Ryan Lister. Depositing organization: University of Western Australia. Publication: CRISPRi-based circuits to control gene expression in plants. Khan MA, Herring G, Zhu JY, Oliva M, Fourie E, Johnston B, Zhang Z, Potter J, Pineda L, Pflueger J, Swain T, Pflueger C, Lloyd JPB, Secco D, Small I, Kidd BN, Lister R. Nat Biotechnol. 2025 Mar;43(3):416-430. doi: 10.1038/s41587-024-02236-w. Epub 2024 May 20. PubMed 38769424.
Backbone
  Vector backbone: pAGM9121
  Vector type: Synthetic Biology
Growth in bacteria
  Bacterial resistance: Spectinomycin, 50 μg/mL
  Growth temperature: 30°C
  Growth strain: DH5alpha
  Copy number: High Copy
Gene/Insert
  Gene/Insert name: sgRNA
  gRNA/shRNA sequence: Unspecified
  Species: Synthetic
  Mutation: N/A
  Cloning method: Restriction Enzyme; 5′ cloning site Unknown (unknown if destroyed)
Terms and licenses: Academic/Nonprofit Terms; Industry Terms: Not Available to Industry
How to cite: LLP1001 was a gift from Ryan Lister (Addgene plasmid # 239923 ; http://n2t.net/addgene:239923 ; RRID:Addgene_239923)
