[The description below was written by a language model from this plasmid's Addgene catalogue record and pLannotate feature annotations shown in this document.]
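Description:
LLP1001 is a small (about 2.2 kb) Level-0 Golden Gate part plasmid built in the pAGM9121 backbone, a universal acceptor used in modular (MoClo-style) hierarchical assembly. It is a bacterial cloning and storage vector rather than an expression vector in its own right. It replicates in E. coli from a high-copy ColE1/pUC-type origin and is selected with spectinomycin through an aadA aminoglycoside adenylyltransferase gene. The annotated Pc class 1 integron promoter fragment and the short gentamicin acetyltransferase fragment lying upstream of aadA look like remnants of the integron-derived cassette that carries and drives this marker, not a functional second resistance.

The payload is a synthetic single guide RNA part. The only insert feature detected is the Streptococcus pyogenes Cas9 guide RNA scaffold, located just after the origin. The spacer sequence is listed as unspecified, and no promoter or terminator for the guide is annotated, which fits a Level-0 part intended to be joined to regulatory parts in later assembly steps. The cloning sites are also not recorded.

According to the record, the guide is compatible with two synthetic promoters named TCTP-SynPro-09 and CaMV 35S-SynPro-03, which implies that it targets sites engineered into them. The plasmid comes from work on CRISPR interference-based gene circuits for controlling gene expression in plants. There, such guides would presumably direct a dCas9-based repressor to the matching synthetic promoters to switch off their outputs, although the record does not spell this mechanism out. The part would be combined with other modules into higher-level transcription units and multigene constructs for plant delivery.
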