Features (pLannotate 1.2.2; 5 found; start..end, strand, type, name):
     23..46      +  promoter       Pc promoter (fragment): intI1 (promoter lies within the coding sequence); class 1 integron promoter
    222..278     +  CDS            GmR (fragment): gentamycin acetyltransferase; aacC1; confers resistance to gentamycin
    289..1076    +  CDS            SmR (fragment): aminoglycoside adenylyltransferase (Murphy, 1985); aadA; confers resistance to spectinomycin and streptomycin
   1417..2005    +  rep_origin     ori: high-copy-number ColE1/pMB1/pBR322/pUC origin of replication
   2098..2173    +  misc_RNA       gRNA scaffold: guide RNA scaffold for the Streptococcus pyogenes CRISPR/Cas9 system
>Addgene plasmid #239923 | LLP1001 | addgene full sequence | sequence record 486329 | Addgene NGS Result
GTGCCGAGGCACGAACCCAGTGGACATAAGCCTGTTCGGTTCGTAAGCTGTAATGCAAGTAGCGTATGCG
CTCACGCAACTGGTCCAGAACCTTGACCGAACGCAGCGGTGGTAACGGCGCAGTGGCGGTTTTCATGGCT
TGTTATGACTGTTTTTTTGGGGTACAGTCTATGCCTCGGGCATCCAAGCAGCAAGCGCGTTACGCCGTGG
GTCGATGTTTGATGTTATGGAGCAGCAACGATGTTACGCAGCAGGGCAGTCGCCCTAAAACAAAGTTAAA
CATCATGGGGGAAGCGGTGATCGCCGAAGTATCGACTCAACTATCAGAGGTAGTTGGCGTCATCGAGCGC
CATCTCGAACCGACGTTGCTGGCCGTACATTTGTACGGCTCCGCAGTGGATGGCGGCCTGAAGCCACACA
GCGATATTGATTTGCTGGTTACGGTGACCGTAAGGCTTGATGAAACAACGCGGCGAGCTTTGATCAACGA
CCTTTTGGAAACTTCGGCTTCCCCTGGAGAGAGCGAGATTCTCCGCGCTGTAGAAGTCACCATTGTTGTG
CACGACGACATCATTCCGTGGCGTTATCCAGCTAAGCGCGAACTGCAATTTGGAGAATGGCAGCGCAATG
ACATTCTTGCAGGTATCTTCGAGCCAGCCACGATCGACATTGATCTGGCTATCTTGCTGACAAAAGCAAG
AGAACATAGCGTTGCCTTGGTAGGTCCAGCGGCGGAGGAACTCTTTGATCCGGTTCCTGAACAGGATCTA
TTTGAGGCGCTAAATGAAACCTTAACGCTATGGAACTCGCCGCCCGACTGGGCTGGCGATGAGCGAAATG
TAGTGCTTACGTTGTCCCGCATTTGGTACAGCGCAGTAACCGGCAAAATCGCGCCGAAGGATGTCGCTGC
CGACTGGGCAATGGAGCGCCTGCCGGCCCAGTATCAGCCCGTCATACTTGAAGCTAGACAGGCTTATCTT
GGACAAGAAGAAGATCGCTTGGCCTCGCGCGCAGATCAGTTGGAAGAATTTGTCCATTACGTGAAAGGCG
AGATCACCAAGGTAGTCGGCAAATAATGTCTAGCTAGAAATTCGTTCAAGCCGACGCCGCTTCGCGGCGC
GGCTTAACTCAAGCGTTAGATGCACTAAGCACATAATTGCTCACAGCCAAACTATCAGGTCAAGTCTGCT
TTTATTATTTTTAAGCGTGCATAATAAGCCCTACACAAATTGGGAGATATATCATGCTGTCAGACCAAGT
TTACTCATATATACTTTAGATTGATTTAAAACTTCATTTTTAATTTAAAAGGATCTAGGTGAAGATCCTT
TTTGATAATCTCATGACCAAAATCCCTTAACGTGAGTTTTCGTTCCACTGAGCGTCAGACCCCGTAGAAA
AGATCAAAGGATCTTCTTGAGATCCTTTTTTTCTGCGCGTAATCTGCTGCTTGCAAACAAAAAAACCACC
GCTACCAGCGGTGGTTTGTTTGCCGGATCAAGAGCTACCAACTCTTTTTCCGAAGGTAACTGGCTTCAGC
AGAGCGCAGATACCAAATACTGTTCTTCTAGTGTAGCCGTAGTTAGGCCACCACTTCAAGAACTCTGTAG
CACCGCCTACATACCTCGCTCTGCTAATCCTGTTACCAGTGGCTGCTGCCAGTGGCGATAAGTCGTGTCT
TACCGGGTTGGACTCAAGACGATAGTTACCGGATAAGGCGCAGCGGTCGGGCTGAACGGGGGGTTCGTGC
ACACAGCCCAGCTTGGAGCGAACGACCTACACCGAACTGAGATACCTACAGCGTGAGCTATGAGAAAGCG
CCACGCTTCCCGAAGGGAGAAAGGCGGACAGGTATCCGGTAAGCGGCAGGGTCGGAACAGGAGAGCGCAC
GAGGGAGCTTCCAGGGGGAAACGCCTGGTATCTTTATAGTCCTGTCGGGTTTCGCCACCTCTGACTTGAG
CGTCGATTTTTGTGATGCTCGTCAGGGGGGCGGAGCCTATGGAAAAACGCCAGCAACGCGGCCTTTTTAC
GGTTCCTGCACTCTGTGGTCTCATACTGTTCACTGCCGTATAGGCAGGCAACCATAGACTCTCCAGGGTT
TTAGAGCTAGAAATAGCAAGTTAAAATAAGGCTAGTCCGTTATCAACTTGAAAAAGTGGCACCGAGTCGG
TGCGTTCACTGCCGTATAGGCAGGCTTCGAGACCACGAA
